Addgene plasmid #62261: pAN-PBAD-sgRNA-A4NT
Purpose: expression of A4NT sgRNA from the arabinose-inducible promoter
Depositing lab: Christopher Voigt. Depositing organization: Massachusetts Institute of Technology. Publication: Multi-input CRISPR/Cas genetic circuits that interface host regulatory networks. Nielsen AA, Voigt CA. Mol Syst Biol. 2014 Nov 24;10:763. doi: 10.15252/msb.20145735. PubMed 25422271.
Backbone
  Vector backbone: unknown
  Total vector size (bp): 3837
  Vector type: Bacterial Expression, CRISPR
Growth in bacteria
  Bacterial resistance: Ampicillin, 100 μg/mL
  Growth temperature: 37°C
  Growth strain: DH5alpha
  Copy number: Unknown
Gene/Insert
  Gene/Insert name: A4NT sgRNA
  gRNA/shRNA sequence: ataataccagctagttgtgggttttagagctagaaatagcaagttaaaataaggctagtccgttatcaacttgaaaaagtggcaccgagtcggtgcttttttt
  Species: Synthetic
  Promoter: pBAD
  Cloning method: Unknown
  Sequencing primers: 5′ pBAD-F
Terms and licenses: Academic/Nonprofit Terms; Industry Terms: Not Available to Industry
How to cite: pAN-PBAD-sgRNA-A4NT was a gift from Christopher Voigt (Addgene plasmid # 62261 ; http://n2t.net/addgene:62261 ; RRID:Addgene_62261)
