[The description below was written by a language model from this plasmid's Addgene catalogue record and pLannotate feature annotations shown in this document.]
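Description:
pAN-PBAD-sgRNA-A4NT is a 3,837 bp bacterial expression plasmid that produces a single guide RNA, designated A4NT, under arabinose control. The catalogue lists the backbone as unknown and the copy number as unknown. The feature table does, however, annotate a ColE1/pMB1/pUC-type origin of replication, together with a β-lactamase gene (AmpR) and its own promoter, so the plasmid is maintained in E. coli under ampicillin selection. A BioBrick prefix sits upstream of the regulatory cassette, and a putative bacterial terminator lies near the end of the sequence beyond the resistance marker.

The payload is a compact inducible sgRNA unit. The araC regulator gene is encoded on the reverse strand and is divergently arranged from the araBAD (PBAD) promoter, the standard configuration in which AraC represses the promoter in the absence of L-arabinose and activates it when the sugar is present. A short gap downstream of the promoter, presumably holding the synthetic A4NT targeting segment, is followed by the Streptococcus pyogenes Cas9 guide RNA scaffold. Further downstream are a 5S rRNA segment and the rrnB T1 terminator, consistent with a fragment of the E. coli rrnB terminator region closing the transcription unit. A very short hit to a composite affinity tag between the scaffold and terminator is most likely a residual or spurious match rather than a functional coding element.

No Cas9 or dCas9 gene is annotated, so the protein must be supplied from another source. The associated work concerns multi-input CRISPR/Cas genetic circuits in bacteria, where the arabinose-inducible sgRNA would act as a sensor-linked input. The record does not state which sequence A4NT targets.
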