Features (pLannotate 1.2.2; 11 found; start..end, strand, type, name):
     91..112     +  misc_feature   BioBrick prefix: BioBrick prefix for parts that do not start with "ATG"
    113..991     -  CDS            araC: L-arabinose regulatory protein; araC
   1018..1302    +  promoter       araBAD promoter: araBAD; promoter of the L-arabinose operon of E. coli; the araC regulatory gene is transcribed in the opposite direction (Guzman et al., 1995)
   1324..1399    +  misc_RNA       gRNA scaffold: guide RNA scaffold for the Streptococcus pyogenes CRISPR/Cas9 system
   1465..1482    +  CDS            capTEV™ (fragment): composite tag for in vivo biotinylation, TEV protease cleavage, and 6xHis tagging
   1589..1704    +  ncRNA          5S rRNA: Accession: RF00001 - 5S ribosomal RNA
   1708..1754    +  terminator     rrnB T1 terminator: transcription terminator T1 from the E. coli rrnB gene
   1978..2566    -  rep_origin     ori: high-copy-number ColE1/pMB1/pBR322/pUC origin of replication
   2737..3597    -  CDS            AmpR: β-lactamase; bla; confers resistance to ampicillin, carbenicillin, and related antibiotics
   3598..3702    -  promoter       AmpR promoter: bla
   3792..3835    -  terminator     bacterial terminator: putative bacterial transcription terminator
>Addgene plasmid #62261 | pAN-PBAD-sgRNA-A4NT | depositor full sequence | sequence record 102141 | pAN-PBAD-sgRNA-A4NT sequence 3837 bps
TTCAGCCAAAAAACTTAAGACCGCCGGTCTTGTCCACTACCTTGCAGTAATGCGGTGGACAGGATCGGCG
GTTTTCTTTTCTCTTCTCAAGAATTCGCGGCCGCTTCTAGAGTTATGACAACTTGACGGCTACATCATTC
ACTTTTTCTTCACAACCGGCACGGAACTCGCTCGGGCTGGCCCCGGTGCATTTTTTAAATACCCGCGAGA
AATAGAGTTGATCGTCAAAACCAACATTGCGACCGACGGTGGCGATAGGCATCCGGGTGGTGCTCAAAAG
CAGCTTCGCCTGGCTGATACGTTGGTCCTCGCGCCAGCTTAAGACGCTAATCCCTAACTGCTGGCGGAAA
AGATGTGACAGACGCGACGGCGACAAGCAAACATGCTGTGCGACGCTGGCGATATCAAAATTGCTGTCTG
CCAGGTGATCGCTGATGTACTGACAAGCCTCGCGTACCCGATTATCCATCGGTGGATGGAGCGACTCGTT
AATCGCTTCCATGCGCCGCAGTAACAATTGCTCAAGCAGATTTATCGCCAGCAGCTCCGAATAGCGCCCT
TCCCCTTGCCCGGCGTTAATGATTTGCCCAAACAGGTCGCTGAAATGCGGCTGGTGCGCTTCATCCGGGC
GAAAGAACCCCGTATTGGCAAATATTGACGGCCAGTTAAGCCATTCATGCCAGTAGGCGCGCGGACGAAA
GTAAACCCACTGGTGATACCATTCGCGAGCCTCCGGATGACGACCGTAGTGATGAATCTCTCCTGGCGGG
AACAGCAAAATATCACCCGGTCGGCAAACAAATTCTCGTCCCTGATTTTTCACCACCCCCTGACCGCGAA
TGGTGAGATTGAGAATATAACCTTTCATTCCCAGCGGTCGGTCGATAAAAAAATCGAGATAACCGTTGGC
CTCAATCGGCGTTAAACCCGCCACCAGATGGGCATTAAACGAGTATCCCGGCAGCAGGGGATCATTTTGC
GCTTCAGCCATACTTTTCATACTCCCGCCATTCAGAGAAGAAACCAATTGTCCATATTGCATCAGACATT
GCCGTCACTGCGTCTTTTACTGGCTCTTCTCGCTAACCAAACCGGTAACCCCGCTTATTAAAAGCATTCT
GTAACAAAGCGGGACCAAAGCCATGACAAAAACGCGTAACAAAAGTGTCTATAATCACGGCAGAAAAGTC
CACATTGATTATTTGCACGGCGTCACACTTTGCTATGCCATAGCATTTTTATCCATAAGATTAGCGGATC
CTACCTGACGCTTTTTATCGCAACTCTCTACTGTTTCTCCATAATAATACCAGCTAGTTGTGGGTTTTAG
AGCTAGAAATAGCAAGTTAAAATAAGGCTAGTCCGTTATCAACTTGAAAAAGTGGCACCGAGTCGGTGCT
TTTTTTGAAGCTTGGGCCCGAACAAAAACTCATCTCAGAAGAGGATCTGAATAGCGCCGTCGACCATCAT
CATCATCATCATTGAGTTTAAACGGTCTCCAGCTTGGCTGTTTTGGCGGATGAGAGAAGATTTTCAGCCT
GATACAGATTAAATCAGAACGCAGAAGCGGTCTGATAAAACAGAATTTGCCTGGCGGCAGTAGCGCGGTG
GTCCCACCTGACCCCATGCCGAACTCAGAAGTGAAACGCCGTAGCGCCGATGGTAGTGTGGGGTCTCCCC
ATGCGAGAGTAGGGAACTGCCAGGCATCAAATAAAACGAAAGGCTCAGTCGAAAGACTGGGCCTTTCGTT
TTATCTGTTGTTTGTCGGTGAACTGGATCCTTACTCGAGTCTAGACTGCAGGCTTCCTCGCTCACTGACT
CGCTGCGCTCGGTCGTTCGGCTGCGGCGAGCGGTATCAGCTCACTCAAAGGCGGTAATACGGTTATCCAC
AGAATCAGGGGATAACGCAGGAAAGAACATGTGAGCAAAAGGCCAGCAAAAGGCCAGGAACCGTAAAAAG
GCCGCGTTGCTGGCGTTTTTCCACAGGCTCCGCCCCCCTGACGAGCATCACAAAAATCGACGCTCAAGTC
AGAGGTGGCGAAACCCGACAGGACTATAAAGATACCAGGCGTTTCCCCCTGGAAGCTCCCTCGTGCGCTC
TCCTGTTCCGACCCTGCCGCTTACCGGATACCTGTCCGCCTTTCTCCCTTCGGGAAGCGTGGCGCTTTCT
CATAGCTCACGCTGTAGGTATCTCAGTTCGGTGTAGGTCGTTCGCTCCAAGCTGGGCTGTGTGCACGAAC
CCCCCGTTCAGCCCGACCGCTGCGCCTTATCCGGTAACTATCGTCTTGAGTCCAACCCGGTAAGACACGA
CTTATCGCCACTGGCAGCAGCCACTGGTAACAGGATTAGCAGAGCGAGGTATGTAGGCGGTGCTACAGAG
TTCTTGAAGTGGTGGCCTAACTACGGCTACACTAGAAGGACAGTATTTGGTATCTGCGCTCTGCTGAAGC
CAGTTACCTTCGGAAAAAGAGTTGGTAGCTCTTGATCCGGCAAACAAACCACCGCTGGTAGCGGTGGTTT
TTTTGTTTGCAAGCAGCAGATTACGCGCAGAAAAAAAGGATCTCAAGAAGATCCTTTGATCTTTTCTACG
GGGTCTGACGCTCAGTGGAACGAAAACTCACGTTAAGGGATTTTGGTCATGAGATTATCAAAAAGGATCT
TCACCTAGATCCTTTTAAATTAAAAATGAAGTTTTAAATCAATCTAAAGTATATATGAGTAAACTTGGTC
TGACAGTTACCAATGCTTAATCAGTGAGGCACCTATCTCAGCGATCTGTCTATTTCGTTCATCCATAGTT
GCCTGACTCCCCGTCGTGTAGATAACTACGATACGGGAGGGCTTACCATCTGGCCCCAGTGCTGCAATGA
TACCGCGAGACCCACGCTCACCGGCTCCAGATTTATCAGCAATAAACCAGCCAGCCGGAAGGGCCGAGCG
CAGAAGTGGTCCTGCAACTTTATCCGCCTCCATCCAGTCTATTAATTGTTGCCGGGAAGCTAGAGTAAGT
AGTTCGCCAGTTAATAGTTTGCGCAACGTTGTTGCCATTGCTACAGGCATCGTGGTGTCACGCTCGTCGT
TTGGTATGGCTTCATTCAGCTCCGGTTCCCAACGATCAAGGCGAGTTACATGATCCCCCATGTTGTGCAA
AAAAGCGGTTAGCTCCTTCGGTCCTCCGATCGTTGTCAGAAGTAAGTTGGCCGCAGTGTTATCACTCATG
GTTATGGCAGCACTGCATAATTCTCTTACTGTCATGCCATCCGTAAGATGCTTTTCTGTGACTGGTGAGT
ACTCAACCAAGTCATTCTGAGAATAGTGTATGCGGCGACCGAGTTGCTCTTGCCCGGCGTCAATACGGGA
TAATACCGCGCCACATAGCAGAACTTTAAAAGTGCTCATCATTGGAAAACGTTCTTCGGGGCGAAAACTC
TCAAGGATCTTACCGCTGTTGAGATCCAGTTCGATGTAACCCACTCGTGCACCCAACTGATCTTCAGCAT
CTTTTACTTTCACCAGCGTTTCTGGGTGAGCAAAAACAGGAAGGCAAAATGCCGCAAAAAAGGGAATAAG
GGCGACACGGAAATGTTGAATACTCATACTCTTCCTTTTTCAATATTATTGAAGCATTTATCAGGGTTAT
TGTCTCATGAGCGGATACATATTTGAATGTATTTAGAAAAATAAACAAATAGGGGTTCCGCGCACATTTC
CCCGAAAAGTGCCACCTGACGTCTAAGAAACCATTATTATCATGACATTAACCTATAAAAATAGGCGTAT
CACGAGGCAGAATTTCAGATAAAAAAAATCCTTAGCTTTCGCTAAGGATGATTTCTG
