>Addgene plasmid #62261 | pAN-PBAD-sgRNA-A4NT | addgene partial sequence | sequence record 105790 | pBAD-F 5'-ATGCCATAGCATTTTTATCC-3'
TTTATCGCAACTCTCTACTGTTTCTCCATAATAATACCAGCTAGTTGTGGGTTTTAGAGCTAGAAATAGC
AAGTTAAAATAAGGCTAGTCCGTTATCAACTTGAAAAAGTGGCACCGAGTCGGTGCTTTTTTTGAAGCTT
GGGCCCGAACAAAAACTCATCTCAGAAGAGGATCTGAATAGCGCCGTCGACCATCATCATCATCATCATT
GAGTTTAAACGGTCTCCAGCTTGGCTGTTTTGGCGGATGAGAGAAGATTTTCAGCCTGATACAGATTAAA
TCAGAACGCAGAAGCGGTCTGATAAAACAGAATTTGCCTGGCGGCAGTAGCGCGGTGGTCCCACCTGACC
CCATGCCGAACTCAGAAGTGAAACGCCGTAGCGCCGATGGTAGTGTGGGGTCTCCCCATGCGAGAGTAGG
GAACTGCCAGGCATCAAATAAAACGAAAGGCTCAGTCGAAAGACTGGGCCTTTCGTTTTATCTGTTGTTT
GTCGGTGAACTGGATCCTTACTCGAGTCTAGACTGCAGGCTTCCTCGCTCACTGACTCGCTGCGCTCGGT
CGTTCGGCTGCGGCGAGCGGTATCAGCTCACTCAAAGGCGGTAATACGGTTATCCACAGAATCAGGGGAT
AACGCAGGAAAGAACATGTGAGCAAAAGGCCAGCAAAAGGCCAGGAACCGTAAAAAGGCCGCGTTGCTGG
CGTTTTTCCACAGGCTCCGCCCCCCTGACGAGCATCACAAAAATCGACGCTCAAGTCAGAGGTGGCGAAA
CCCGACAGGACTATAAAGATACCAGGCGTTTCCCCCTGGAAGCTCCCTCGTGCGCTCTCCTGTTCCGACC
CTGCCGCTTACCGGATACCTGTCCGCCTT
