>Addgene plasmid #62261 | pAN-PBAD-sgRNA-A4NT | addgene partial sequence | sequence record 106077 | AraC-F 5'-TGACAACTTGACGGCTACATC-3'
ACTCGCTCGGGCTGGCCCCGGTGCATTTTTTAAATACCCGCGAGAAATAGAGTTGATCGTCAAAACCAAC
ATTGCGACCGACGGTGGCGATAGGCATCCGGGTGGTGCTCAAAAGCAGCTTCGCCTGGCTGATACGTTGG
TCCTCGCGCCAGCTTAAGACGCTAATCCCTAACTGCTGGCGGAAAAGATGTGACAGACGCGACGGCGACA
AGCAAACATGCTGTGCGACGCTGGCGATATCAAAATTGCTGTCTGCCAGGTGATCGCTGATGTACTGACA
AGCCTCGCGTACCCGATTATCCATCGGTGGATGGAGCGACTCGTTAATCGCTTCCATGCGCCGCAGTAAC
AATTGCTCAAGCAGATTTATCGCCAGCAGCTCCGAATAGCGCCCTTCCCCTTGCCCGGCGTTAATGATTT
GCCCAAACAGGTCGCTGAAATGCGGCTGGTGCGCTTCATCCGGGCGAAAGAACCCCGTATTGGCAAATAT
TGACGGCCAGTTAAGCCATTCATGCCAGTAGGCGCGCGGACGAAAGTAAACCCACTGGTGATACCATTCG
CGAGCCTCCGGATGACGACCGTAGTGATGAATCTCTCCTGGCGGGAACAGCAAAATATCACCCGGTCGGC
AAACAAATTCTCGTCCCTGATTTTTCACCACCCCCTGACCGCGAATGGTGAGATTGAGAATATAACCTTT
CATTCCCAGCGGTCGGTCGATAAAAAAATCGAGATAACCGTTGGCCTCAATCGGCGTTAAACCCGCCACC
AGATGGGCATTAA
